LOCUS       Exported 6628 bp ds-DNA circular SYN 12-MAY-2021
DEFINITION  Plasmid for tagging proteins in Cryptococcus neoformans; mCherry
            tag, Neo selection.
ACCESSION   .
VERSION     .
KEYWORDS    YSBE 524 : pNEO_mCherry
SOURCE      synthetic DNA construct
  ORGANISM  synthetic DNA construct
REFERENCE   1 (bases 1 to 6628)
  AUTHORS   So YS, Yang DH, Jung KW, Huh WK, Bahn YS
  TITLE     Molecular Characterization of Adenylyl Cyclase Complex Proteins
            Using Versatile Protein-Tagging Plasmid Systems in Cryptococcus
            neoformans.
  JOURNAL   J Microbiol Biotechnol. 2017 Feb 28;27(2):357-364. doi:
            10.4014/jmb.1609.09036.
  PUBMED    27780958
REFERENCE   2 (bases 1 to 6628)
  AUTHORS   .
  TITLE     Direct Submission
  JOURNAL   Exported May 12, 2021 from SnapGene Server 1.1.58
            http://www.snapgene.com
FEATURES             Location/Qualifiers
     source          1..6628
                     /organism="synthetic DNA construct"
                     /mol_type="other DNA"
     protein_bind    107..128
                     /label=CAP binding site
                     /bound_moiety="E. coli catabolite activator protein"
                     /note="CAP binding activates transcription in the presence
                     of cAMP."
     promoter        143..173
                     /label=lac promoter
                     /note="promoter for the E. coli lac operon"
     protein_bind    181..197
                     /label=lac operator
                     /bound_moiety="lac repressor encoded by lacI"
                     /note="The lac repressor binds to the lac operator to
                     inhibit transcription in E. coli. This inhibition can be
                     relieved by adding lactose or
                     isopropyl-beta-D-thiogalactopyranoside (IPTG)."
     primer_bind     186..208
                     /label=M13/pUC Reverse
                     /note="In lacZ gene"
     primer_bind     205..221
                     /label=M13 rev
                     /note="common sequencing primer, one of multiple similar
                     variants"
     primer_bind     205..221
                     /label=M13 Reverse
                     /note="In lacZ gene. Also called M13-rev"
     CDS             complement(467..1261)
                     /codon_start=1
                     /gene="aph(3')-II (or nptII)"
                     /product="aminoglycoside phosphotransferase from Tn5"
                     /label=NeoR/KanR
                     /note="confers resistance to neomycin, kanamycin, and G418
                     (Geneticin(R))"
                     /translation="MIEQDGLHAGSPAAWVERLFGYDWAQQTIGCSDAAVFRLSAQGRP
                     VLFVKTDLSGALNELQDEAARLSWLATTGVPCAAVLDVVTEAGRDWLLLGEVPGQDLLS
                     SHLAPAEKVSIMADAMRRLHTLDPATCPFDHQAKHRIERARTRMEAGLVDQDDLDEEHQ
                     GLAPAELFARLKARMPDGEDLVVTHGDACLPNIMVENGRFSGFIDCGRLGVADRYQDIA
                     LATRDIAEELGGEWADRFLVLYGIAAPDSQRIAFYRLLDEFF"
     CDS             complement(2384..3091)
                     /codon_start=1
                     /product="monomeric derivative of DsRed fluorescent protein
                     (Shaner et al., 2004)"
                     /label=mCherry
                     /note="mammalian codon-optimized"
                     /translation="VSKGEEDNMAIIKEFMRFKVHMEGSVNGHEFEIEGEGEGRPYEGT
                     QTAKLKVTKGGPLPFAWDILSPQFMYGSKAYVKHPADIPDYLKLSFPEGFKWERVMNFE
                     DGGVVTVTQDSSLQDGEFIYKVRLRGTNFPSDGPVMQKKTMGWEASSERMYPEDGALKG
                     EIKQRLKLKDGGHYDAEVKTTYKAKKPVPLPGAYNVNIKLDITSHNEDYTIVEQYERAE
                     GRHSTGGMDELYK"
     primer_bind     complement(2662..2681)
                     /label=mCherry-F
                     /note="mCherry, forward primer"
     primer_bind     2931..2949
                     /label=mCherry-R
                     /note="mCherry, reverse primer"
     primer_bind     complement(3211..3228)
                     /label=M13 Forward
                     /note="In lacZ gene. Also called M13-F20 or M13 (-21)
                     Forward"
     primer_bind     complement(3211..3227)
                     /label=M13 fwd
                     /note="common sequencing primer, one of multiple similar
                     variants"
     primer_bind     complement(3220..3242)
                     /label=M13/pUC Forward
                     /note="In lacZ gene"
     CDS             3365..3667
                     /codon_start=1
                     /gene="ccdB"
                     /product="CcdB, a bacterial toxin that poisons DNA gyrase"
                     /label=ccdB
                     /note="Plasmids containing the ccdB gene cannot be
                     propagated in standard E. coli strains."
                     /translation="QFKVYTYKRESRYRLFVDVQSDIIDTPGRRMVIPLASARLLSDKV
                     SRELYPVVHIGDESWRMMTTDMASVPVSVIGEEVADLSHRENDIKNAINLMFWGI"
     primer_bind     3546..3565
                     /label=ccdB-fwd
                     /note="ccdB gene, forward primer"
     CDS             4016..4810
                     /codon_start=1
                     /gene="aph(3')-II (or nptII)"
                     /product="aminoglycoside phosphotransferase from Tn5"
                     /label=NeoR/KanR
                     /note="confers resistance to neomycin, kanamycin, and G418
                     (Geneticin(R))"
                     /translation="MIEQDGLHAGSPAAWVERLFGYDWAQQTIGCSDAAVFRLSAQGRP
                     VLFVKTDLSGALNELQDEAARLSWLATTGVPCAAVLDVVTEAGRDWLLLGEVPGQDLLS
                     SHLAPAEKVSIMADAMRRLHTLDPATCPFDHQAKHRIERARTRMEAGLVDQDDLDEEHQ
                     GLAPAELFARLKASMPDGEDLVVTHGDACLPNIMVENGRFSGFIDCGRLGVADRYQDIA
                     LATRDIAEELGGEWADRFLVLYGIAAPDSQRIAFYRLLDEFF"
     CDS             4828..5688
                     /codon_start=1
                     /gene="bla"
                     /product="beta-lactamase"
                     /label=AmpR
                     /note="confers resistance to ampicillin, carbenicillin, and
                     related antibiotics"
                     /translation="MSIQHFRVALIPFFAAFCLPVFAHPETLVKVKDAEDQLGARVGYI
                     ELDLNSGKILESFRPEERFPMMSTFKVLLCGAVLSRIDAGQEQLGRRIHYSQNDLVEYS
                     PVTEKHLTDGMTVRELCSAAITMSDNTAANLLLTTIGGPKELTAFLHNMGDHVTRLDRW
                     EPELNEAIPNDERDTTMPVAMATTLRKLLTGELLTLASRQQLIDWMEADKVAGPLLRSA
                     LPAGWFIADKSGAGERGSRGIIAALGPDGKPSRIVVIYTTGSQATMDERNRQIAEIGAS
                     LIKHW"
     primer_bind     complement(5046..5065)
                     /label=Amp-R
                     /note="Ampicillin resistance gene, reverse primer"
     rep_origin      5859..6447
                     /direction=RIGHT
                     /label=ori
                     /note="high-copy-number ColE1/pMB1/pBR322/pUC origin of
                     replication"
     primer_bind     6348..6367
                     /label=pBR322ori-F
                     /note="pBR322 origin, forward primer"
ORIGIN
        1 agcgcccaat acgcaaaccg cctctccccg cgcgttggcc gattcattaa tgcagctggc
       61 acgacaggtt tcccgactgg aaagcgggca gtgagcgcaa cgcaattaat gtgagttagc
      121 tcactcatta ggcaccccag gctttacact ttatgcttcc ggctcgtatg ttgtgtggaa
      181 ttgtgagcgg ataacaattt cacacaggaa acagctatga ccatgattac gccaagcttg
      241 gtaccgagct cggatccgga gccatgaaga tcctgaggat tcaacggcgt tgctgagggt
      301 gggaaggatg gtattgttgt ctgtagatag attaatgggc atataatgtc aaaaaagatg
      361 attgacacga tgtctgtctc gaattcgcag tgtgctaaaa ttgtatcact tctctaatat
      421 gtatatatac accctctaag gaaaattaac cccttaccgc cttcactcag aagaactcgt
      481 caagaaggcg atagaaggcg atgcgctgcg aatcgggagc ggcgataccg taaagcacga
      541 ggaagcggtc agcccattcg ccgccaagct cttcagcaat atcacgggta gccaacgcta
      601 tgtcctgata gcggtccgcc acacccagcc ggccacagtc gatgaatcca gaaaagcggc
      661 cattttccac catgatattc ggcaagcagg catcgccatg ggtcacgacg agatcctcgc
      721 cgtcgggcat gcgcgccttg agcctggcga acagttcggc tggcgcgagc ccctgatgct
      781 cttcgtccag atcatcctga tcgacaagac cggcttccat ccgagtacgt gctcgctcga
      841 tgcgatgttt cgcttggtgg tcgaatgggc aggtagccgg atcaagcgta tgcagccgcc
      901 gcattgcatc agccatgatg gatactttct cggcaggagc aaggtgggat gacaggagat
      961 cctgccccgg cacttcgccc aatagcagcc agtcccttcc cgcttcagtg acaacgtcga
     1021 gcacagctgc gcaaggaacg cccgtcgtgg ccagccacga tagccgcgct gcctcgtcct
     1081 gcagttcatt cagggcaccg gacaggtcgg tcttgacaaa aagaaccggg cgcccctgcg
     1141 ctgacagccg gaacacggcg gcatcagagc agccgattgt ctgttgtgcc cagtcatagc
     1201 cgaatagcct ctccacccaa gcggccggag aacctgcgtg caatccatct tgttcaatca
     1261 tagacatgtt gggcgagttt actaatggaa aaagacaatt agcaaagagg ctgcatatta
     1321 ggagacgcgg tgaagattgg ggaggacaat agggtccgtg caccaaaaag tcctgacggc
     1381 agctctgttc aacgcacatc catctcttcc agctatgcgt gtggcaccag cacggatgga
     1441 ttgttgcacc aaaaggacaa ggcgagatgg atgcaggtcg aggcgatgcg gtgctatcgg
     1501 ccctcgttgt cgaacgccac gtcgtcctct cggcgaccgt caatcctgga aggaaatgac
     1561 caagcgtgca cccagcatcc agcatccaac atccagcacc cagcacctag cacccatgat
     1621 ccaatggccg gcatgcagat cagcgtgggg agagcaccat ctagcagccc ctggcaggcc
     1681 cagcattgtg ctcggatgtg cgataggcgg tgggtgcgat aaggtggatt agtggaggat
     1741 ggaggactga gtggcgggca agggaagggg gcgggaagat gactcacctt gggcagtggg
     1801 tgggggatgc ggtatagggg atgtatgtgg atgctggcgg aggatagaag ctgtaagctg
     1861 agctggtgcc aacggtgacg ctgtgagagt ggtctcggcg accctgacgg cgactcggcg
     1921 ttaccccgtg tggcacaccg gacgcgcgtc gagtgacgtt gctgctattg ttgttaccat
     1981 catcctctcc tccgacaacc atacactcag tgcacaccat gccactcgaa tcctgcatgc
     2041 ggatccacta gtaacggccg ccagtgtgct ggaattcgcc cttgtaccaa tctatccctc
     2101 tctccgaaca atctccacat tccctccctt ctgctccctg aacccgcaac acgagccgtc
     2161 cacacttctt ctcaactttg cgcttctcaa cttttgctta tgcaatcttg ctccattatc
     2221 tatcatccca acttatcccg actcttcctc gtcccaccgc ccaccacaca ccacattact
     2281 ttcaggctcc tgaatacaac acatcattca taagttcaag tatacgccaa catctcttct
     2341 ttcgttataa ataaaaagaa agaaagaaag aagaacgatt cttttacttg tacagctcgt
     2401 ccatgccgcc ggtggagtgg cggccctcgg cgcgttcgta ctgttccacg atggtgtagt
     2461 cctcgttgtg ggaggtgatg tccaacttga tgttgacgtt gtaggcgccg ggcagcggca
     2521 cgggcttctt ggccttgtag gtggtcttga cctcagcgtc gtagtggccg ccgtccttca
     2581 gcttcagcct ctgcttgatc tcgcccttca gggcgccgtc ctcggggtac atccgctcgg
     2641 aggaggcctc ccagcccatg gtcttcttct gcattacggg gccgtcggag gggaagttgg
     2701 tgccgcgcag cctcaccttg tagatgaact cgccgtcctg cagggaggag tcctgggtca
     2761 cggtcaccac gccgccgtcc tcgaagttca tcacgcgctc ccacttgaag ccctcgggga
     2821 aggacagctt caagtagtcg gggatgtcgg cggggtgctt cacgtaggcc ttggagccgt
     2881 acatgaactg aggggacagg atgtcccagg cgaagggcag ggggccaccc ttggtcacct
     2941 tcagcttggc ggtctgggtg ccctcgtagg ggcggccctc gccctcgccc tcgatctcga
     3001 actcgtggcc gttcacggag ccctccatgt gcaccttgaa gcgcatgaac tccttgatga
     3061 tggccatgtt atcctcctcg cccttgctca cagagccacc gccacctgcg gccgcaaggg
     3121 cgaattctgc agatatccat cacactggcg gccgctcgag catgcatcta gagggcccaa
     3181 ttcgccctat agtgaatcgt attacaattc actggccgtc gttttacaac gtcgtgactg
     3241 ggaaaaccct ggcgttaccc aacttaatcg ccttgcagca catccccctt tcgccagctg
     3301 gcgtaatagc gaagaggccc gcaccgatcg cccttcccaa cagttgcgca gcctatacgt
     3361 acggcagttt aaggtttaca cctataaaag agagagccgt tatcgtctgt ttgtggatgt
     3421 acagagtgat attattgaca cgccggggcg acggatggtg atccccctgg ccagtgcacg
     3481 tctgctgtca gataaagtct cccgtgaact ttacccggtg gtgcatatcg gggatgaaag
     3541 ctggcgcatg atgaccaccg atatggccag tgtgccggtc tccgttatcg gggaagaagt
     3601 ggctgatctc agccaccgcg aaaatgacat caaaaacgcc attaacctga tgttctgggg
     3661 aatataaatg tcaggcatga gattatcaaa aaggatcttc acctagatcc ttttcacgta
     3721 gaaagccagt ccgcagaaac ggtgctgacc ccggatgaat gtcagctact gggctatctg
     3781 gacaagggaa aacgcaagcg caaagagaaa gcaggtagct tgcagtgggc ttacatggcg
     3841 atagctagac tgggcggttt tatggacagc aagcgaaccg gaattgccag ctggggcgcc
     3901 ctctggtaag gttgggaagc cctgcaaagt aaactggatg gctttcttgc cgccaaggat
     3961 ctgatggcgc aggggatcaa gctctgatca agagacagga tgaggatcgt ttcgcatgat
     4021 tgaacaagat ggattgcacg caggttctcc ggccgcttgg gtggagaggc tattcggcta
     4081 tgactgggca caacagacaa tcggctgctc tgatgccgcc gtgttccggc tgtcagcgca
     4141 ggggcgcccg gttctttttg tcaagaccga cctgtccggt gccctgaatg aactgcaaga
     4201 cgaggcagcg cggctatcgt ggctggccac gacgggcgtt ccttgcgcag ctgtgctcga
     4261 cgttgtcact gaagcgggaa gggactggct gctattgggc gaagtgccgg ggcaggatct
     4321 cctgtcatct caccttgctc ctgccgagaa agtatccatc atggctgatg caatgcggcg
     4381 gctgcatacg cttgatccgg ctacctgccc attcgaccac caagcgaaac atcgcatcga
     4441 gcgagcacgt actcggatgg aagccggtct tgtcgatcag gatgatctgg acgaagagca
     4501 tcaggggctc gcgccagccg aactgttcgc caggctcaag gcgagcatgc ccgacggcga
     4561 ggatctcgtc gtgacccatg gcgatgcctg cttgccgaat atcatggtgg aaaatggccg
     4621 cttttctgga ttcatcgact gtggccggct gggtgtggcg gaccgctatc aggacatagc
     4681 gttggctacc cgtgatattg ctgaagagct tggcggcgaa tgggctgacc gcttcctcgt
     4741 gctttacggt atcgccgctc ccgattcgca gcgcatcgcc ttctatcgcc ttcttgacga
     4801 gttcttctga attgaaaaag gaagagtatg agtattcaac atttccgtgt cgcccttatt
     4861 cccttttttg cggcattttg ccttcctgtt tttgctcacc cagaaacgct ggtgaaagta
     4921 aaagatgctg aagatcagtt gggtgcacga gtgggttaca tcgaactgga tctcaacagc
     4981 ggtaagatcc ttgagagttt tcgccccgaa gaacgttttc caatgatgag cacttttaaa
     5041 gttctgctat gtggcgcggt attatcccgt attgacgccg ggcaagagca actcggtcgc
     5101 cgcatacact attctcagaa tgacttggtt gagtactcac cagtcacaga aaagcatctt
     5161 acggatggca tgacagtaag agaattatgc agtgctgcca taaccatgag tgataacact
     5221 gcggccaact tacttctgac aacgatcgga ggaccgaagg agctaaccgc ttttttgcac
     5281 aacatggggg atcatgtaac tcgccttgat cgttgggaac cggagctgaa tgaagccata
     5341 ccaaacgacg agcgtgacac cacgatgcct gtagcaatgg caacaacgtt gcgcaaacta
     5401 ttaactggcg aactacttac tctagcttcc cggcaacaat taatagactg gatggaggcg
     5461 gataaagttg caggaccact tctgcgctcg gcccttccgg ctggctggtt tattgctgat
     5521 aaatctggag ccggtgagcg tgggtctcgc ggtatcattg cagcactggg gccagatggt
     5581 aagccctccc gtatcgtagt tatctacacg acggggagcc aggcaactat ggatgaacga
     5641 aatagacaga tcgctgagat aggtgcctca ctgattaagc attggtaact gtcagaccaa
     5701 gtttactcat atatacttta gattgattta aaacttcatt tttaatttaa aaggatctag
     5761 gtgaagatcc tttttgataa tctcatgacc aaaatccctt aacgtgagtt ttcgttccac
     5821 tgagcgtcag accccgtaga aaagatcaaa ggatcttctt gagatccttt ttttctgcgc
     5881 gtaatctgct gcttgcaaac aaaaaaacca ccgctaccag cggtggtttg tttgccggat
     5941 caagagctac caactctttt tccgaaggta actggcttca gcagagcgca gataccaaat
     6001 actgttcttc tagtgtagcc gtagttaggc caccacttca agaactctgt agcaccgcct
     6061 acatacctcg ctctgctaat cctgttacca gtggctgctg ccagtggcga taagtcgtgt
     6121 cttaccgggt tggattcaag acgatagtta ccggataagg cgcagcggtc gggctgaacg
     6181 gggggttcgt gcacacagcc cagcttggag cgaacgacct acaccgaact gagataccta
     6241 cagcgtgagc tatgagaaag cgccacgctt cccgaaggga gaaaggcgga caggtatccg
     6301 gtaagcggca gggtcggaac aggagagcgc acgagggagc ttccaggggg aaacgcctgg
     6361 tatctttata gtcctgtcgg gtttcgccac ctctgacttg agcgtcgatt tttgtgatgc
     6421 tcgtcagggg ggcggagcct atggaaaaac gccagcaacg cggccttttt acggttcctg
     6481 gccttttgct ggccttttgc tcacatgttc tttcctgcgt tatcccctga ttctgtggat
     6541 aaccgtatta ccgcctttga gtgagctgat accgctcgcc gcagccgaac gaccgagcgc
     6601 agcgaatcag tgagcgagga agcggaag
//
